Addgene plasmid #184557: pLV hU6-sgKRAS hUbC-dCas9-KRAB-T2a-GFP2
Purpose: Knockdown of murine KRAS gene by targeting the promoter region via CRISPRi system
Depositing lab: Sandeep Prabhu. Depositing organization: Pennsylvania State University. Publication: Activation of GPR44 decreases severity of myeloid leukemia via specific targeting of leukemia initiating stem cells. Qian F, Nettleford SK, Zhou J, Arner BE, Hall MA, Sharma A, Annageldiyev C, Rossi RM, Tukaramrao DB, Sarkar D, Hegde S, Gandhi UH, Finch ER, Goodfield L, Quickel MD, Claxton DF, Paulson RF, Prabhu KS. Cell Rep. 2023 Jul 25;42(7):112794. doi: 10.1016/j.celrep.2023.112794. Epub 2023 Jul 18. PubMed 37459233.
Backbone
  Vector backbone: pLV hU6-sgRNA hUbC-dCas9-KRAB-T2a-GFP
  Backbone manufacturer: addgene
  Backbone size w/o insert (bp): 14981
  Total vector size (bp): 15001
  Modifications to backbone: KRAS sgRNA is inserted into the position of BsmBI
  Vector type: Bacterial Expression, Mouse Targeting, Lentiviral, CRISPR
Growth in bacteria
  Bacterial resistance: Ampicillin, 100 μg/mL
  Growth temperature: 37°C
  Growth strain: NEB Stable
  Copy number: High Copy
Gene/Insert
  Gene/Insert name: Kirsten rat sarcoma virus (alt name: KRAS)
  gRNA/shRNA sequence: CGGCTGAGGCGGCAGCGCTG
  Species: M. musculus (mouse)
  Entrez Gene: Kras (a.k.a. K-Ras, K-Ras 2, K-ras, Ki-ras, Kras-2, Kras2, c-K-ras, c-Ki-ras, p21B, ras)
  Tag / fusion protein: Flag (N terminal on insert)
Terms and licenses: Academic/Nonprofit Terms; Industry Terms: Not Available to Industry
How to cite: pLV hU6-sgKRAS hUbC-dCas9-KRAB-T2a-GFP2 was a gift from Sandeep Prabhu (Addgene plasmid # 184557 ; http://n2t.net/addgene:184557 ; RRID:Addgene_184557)
