[The description below was written by a language model from this plasmid's Addgene catalogue record and pLannotate feature annotations shown in this document.]
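Description:
pLV hU6-sgKRAS hUbC-dCas9-KRAB-T2a-GFP2 is an all-in-one lentiviral CRISPR interference plasmid of about 15 kb, built to knock down mouse Kras by directing a transcriptional repressor to the gene's promoter region. It derives from the pLV hU6-sgRNA hUbC-dCas9-KRAB-T2a-GFP backbone, with the 20-nt Kras-targeting spacer cloned into the BsmBI site. In bacteria it replicates from a high-copy ColE1/pUC-type origin and is selected with ampicillin (AmpR). The backbone also carries an f1 origin and an SV40/EM7-driven BleoR cassette outside the viral region.

The transfer cassette is a third-generation HIV-1 design. A CMV enhancer/promoter drives a truncated 5' LTR, followed by the Ψ packaging signal, RRE and cPPT/CTS. WPRE, a second truncated LTR and a bGH polyadenylation signal lie downstream. Within it, a human U6 (Pol III) promoter transcribes the sgRNA with the S. pyogenes scaffold, in the opposite orientation to the main expression unit. That unit uses the human UbC promoter to express an N-terminally 3xFLAG-tagged Cas9 fused to the ZNF10 KRAB repression domain. The annotation tool labels the Cas9 generically, but the construct name identifies it as nuclease-dead dCas9. EGFP follows via a T2A self-cleaving peptide named in the construct title but not separately annotated, so transduced cells can be tracked or sorted by fluorescence. Two loxP sites flank the sgRNA and dCas9-KRAB-GFP units, which would in principle allow Cre-mediated excision of the cassette after integration.

The guided dCas9-KRAB silences Kras transcription without cutting DNA. The associated publication concerns myeloid leukemia and leukemia-initiating stem cells.
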