Features (pLannotate 1.2.2; 38 found; start..end, strand, type, name):
      3..50      +  promoter       EM7 promoter: synthetic bacterial promoter&nbsp
     69..443     +  CDS            BleoR: antibiotic-binding protein; Sh ble from Streptoalloteichus hindustanus; confers resistance to bleomycin, phleomycin, and Zeocin™
    453..578     +  CDS            ble (fragment): BLE_KLEPN - Experimental evidence at protein level: Swiss-Prot protein existence level 1. Binding protein with a strong affinity to the bleomycin family of antibiotics. Binds to CL990; an antimitotic-antibiotic compound. From Klebsiella pneumoniae.
    573..694     +  polyA_signal   SV40 poly(A) signal: SV40 polyadenylation signal
    765..787     -  protein_bind   lac operator (fragment): The lac repressor binds to the lac operator to inhibit transcription in E. coli. This inhibition can be relieved by adding lactose or isopropyl-β-D-thiogalactopyranoside (IPTG). lac repressor encoded by lacI
    791..821     -  promoter       lac promoter: promoter for the E. coli lac operon
    836..857     -  protein_bind   CAP binding site: CAP binding activates transcription in the presence of cAMP. E. coli catabolite activator protein
    870..962     -  CDS            lacI (fragment): lac repressor; lacI; The lac repressor binds to the lac operator to inhibit transcription in E. coli. This inhibition can be relieved by adding lactose or isopropyl-β-D-thiogalactopyranoside (IPTG).
   1145..1733    -  rep_origin     ori: high-copy-number ColE1/pMB1/pBR322/pUC origin of replication
   1904..2764    -  CDS            AmpR: β-lactamase; bla; confers resistance to ampicillin, carbenicillin, and related antibiotics
   2765..2869    -  promoter       AmpR promoter: bla
   2928..2980    -  misc_feature   bom (fragment): basis of mobility region from pBR322
   3135..3514    +  enhancer       CMV enhancer: human cytomegalovirus immediate early enhancer
   3515..3714    +  promoter       CMV promoter: human cytomegalovirus (CMV) immediate early promoter
   3732..3912    +  LTR            5' LTR (truncated): truncated 5' long terminal repeat (LTR) from HIV-1
   3959..4084    +  misc_feature   HIV-1 Ψ: packaging signal of human immunodeficiency virus type 1
   4068..4431    +  CDS            HIV-1 gag (fragment): gag protein from human immunodeficiency virus 1; gag
   4577..4810    +  misc_feature   RRE: The Rev response element (RRE) of HIV-1 allows for Rev-dependent mRNA export from the nucleus to the cytoplasm.
   5187..5287    +  CDS            Rev (fragment): human immunodeficiency virus 1 (HIV-1) Rev protein; rev; enhances nuclear export of unspliced and incompletely spliced viral mRNAs
   5337..5454    +  misc_feature   cPPT/CTS: central polypurine tract and central termination sequence of HIV-1
   5498..5531    +  protein_bind   loxP: Cre-mediated recombination occurs in the 8-bp core sequence (GCATACAT). Cre recombinase
   5542..5617    -  misc_RNA       gRNA scaffold: guide RNA scaffold for the Streptococcus pyogenes CRISPR/Cas9 system
   5646..5886    -  promoter       U6 promoter: RNA polymerase III promoter for human U6 snRNA
   5919..7130    +  promoter       UbC promoter: human ubiquitin C promoter
   7141..7159    -  misc_feature   MCS (fragment): pUC18/19 multiple cloning site
   7168..7233    +  CDS            3xFLAG: three tandem FLAG® epitope tags, followed by an enterokinase cleavage site
   7270..11373   +  CDS            Cas9: Cas9 (Csn1) endonuclease from the Streptococcus pyogenes Type II CRISPR/Cas system generates RNA-guided double strand breaks in DNA
  11440..11634   +  CDS            KRAB: Krüppel-associated box (KRAB) transcriptional repression domain from the human zinc finger protein ZNF10 (Margolin et al., 1994)
  11788..12501   +  CDS            EGFP: EGFP is a basic (constitutively fluorescent) green fluorescent protein published in 1996, derived from Aequorea victoria. It is reported to be a rapidly-maturing weak dimer with moderate acid sensitivity.
  12517..12550   +  protein_bind   loxP: Cre-mediated recombination occurs in the 8-bp core sequence (GCATACAT). Cre recombinase
  12551..12575   +  misc_feature   MCS (fragment): pBluescript multiple cloning site
  12575..13163   +  misc_feature   WPRE: woodchuck hepatitis virus posttranscriptional regulatory element
  13100..13681   +  CDS            nef (fragment): NEF_HV1H2 - Experimental evidence at protein level: Swiss-Prot protein existence level 1. Extracellular Nef protein targets CD4(+) T-lymphocytes for apoptosis by interacting with CXCR4 surface receptors. From Human immunodeficiency virus type 1 group M subtype B (isolate HXB2) (HIV-1).
  13688..13868   +  LTR            5' LTR (truncated): truncated 5' long terminal repeat (LTR) from HIV-1
  13900..14124   +  polyA_signal   bGH poly(A) signal: bovine growth hormone polyadenylation signal
  14128..14149   +  promoter       SV40 promoter (fragment): SV40 enhancer and early promoter
  14170..14598   +  rep_origin     f1 ori (sequence partly withheld): f1 bacteriophage origin of replication; arrow indicates direction of (+) strand synthesis
  14612..14941   +  promoter       SV40 promoter: SV40 enhancer and early promoter
>Addgene plasmid #184557 | pLV hU6-sgKRAS hUbC-dCas9-KRAB-T2a-GFP2 | addgene full sequence | sequence record 366315 | Addgene NGS Result
GTGTTGACAATTAATCATCGGCATAGTATATCGGCATAGTATAATACGACAAGGTGAGGAACTAAACCAT
GGCCAAGTTGACCAGTGCCGTTCCGGTGCTCACCGCGCGCGACGTCGCCGGAGCGGTCGAGTTCTGGACC
GACCGGCTCGGGTTCTCCCGGGACTTCGTGGAGGACGACTTCGCCGGTGTGGTCCGGGACGACGTGACCC
TGTTCATCAGCGCGGTCCAGGACCAGGTGGTGCCGGACAACACCCTGGCCTGGGTGTGGGTGCGCGGCCT
GGACGAGCTGTACGCCGAGTGGTCGGAGGTCGTGTCCACGAACTTCCGGGACGCCTCCGGGCCGGCCATG
ACCGAGATCGGCGAGCAGCCGTGGGGGCGGGAGTTCGCCCTGCGCGACCCGGCCGGCAACTGCGTGCACT
TCGTGGCCGAGGAGCAGGACTGACACGTGCTACGAGATTTCGATTCCACCGCCGCCTTCTATGAAAGGTT
GGGCTTCGGAATCGTTTTCCGGGACGCCGGCTGGATGATCCTCCAGCGCGGGGATCTCATGCTGGAGTTC
TTCGCCCACCCCAACTTGTTTATTGCAGCTTATAATGGTTACAAATAAAGCAATAGCATCACAAATTTCA
CAAATAAAGCATTTTTTTCACTGCATTCTAGTTGTGGTTTGTCCAAACTCATCAATGTATCTTATCATGT
CTGTATACCGTCGACCTCTAGCTAGAGCTTGGCGTAATCATGGTCATAGCTGTTTCCTGTGTGAAATTGT
TATCCGCTCACAATTCCACACAACATACGAGCCGGAAGCATAAAGTGTAAAGCCTGGGGTGCCTAATGAG
TGAGCTAACTCACATTAATTGCGTTGCGCTCACTGCCCGCTTTCCAGTCGGGAAACCTGTCGTGCCAGCT
GCATTAATGAATCGGCCAACGCGCGGGGAGAGGCGGTTTGCGTATTGGGCGCTCTTCCGCTTCCTCGCTC
ACTGACTCGCTGCGCTCGGTCGTTCGGCTGCGGCGAGCGGTATCAGCTCACTCAAAGGCGGTAATACGGT
TATCCACAGAATCAGGGGATAACGCAGGAAAGAACATGTGAGCAAAAGGCCAGCAAAAGGCCAGGAACCG
TAAAAAGGCCGCGTTGCTGGCGTTTTTCCATAGGCTCCGCCCCCCTGACGAGCATCACAAAAATCGACGC
TCAAGTCAGAGGTGGCGAAACCCGACAGGACTATAAAGATACCAGGCGTTTCCCCCTGGAAGCTCCCTCG
TGCGCTCTCCTGTTCCGACCCTGCCGCTTACCGGATACCTGTCCGCCTTTCTCCCTTCGGGAAGCGTGGC
GCTTTCTCATAGCTCACGCTGTAGGTATCTCAGTTCGGTGTAGGTCGTTCGCTCCAAGCTGGGCTGTGTG
CACGAACCCCCCGTTCAGCCCGACCGCTGCGCCTTATCCGGTAACTATCGTCTTGAGTCCAACCCGGTAA
GACACGACTTATCGCCACTGGCAGCAGCCACTGGTAACAGGATTAGCAGAGCGAGGTATGTAGGCGGTGC
TACAGAGTTCTTGAAGTGGTGGCCTAACTACGGCTACACTAGAAGAACAGTATTTGGTATCTGCGCTCTG
CTGAAGCCAGTTACCTTCGGAAAAAGAGTTGGTAGCTCTTGATCCGGCAAACAAACCACCGCTGGTAGCG
GTGGTTTTTTTGTTTGCAAGCAGCAGATTACGCGCAGAAAAAAAGGATCTCAAGAAGATCCTTTGATCTT
TTCTACGGGGTCTGACGCTCAGTGGAACGAAAACTCACGTTAAGGGATTTTGGTCATGAGATTATCAAAA
AGGATCTTCACCTAGATCCTTTTAAATTAAAAATGAAGTTTTAAATCAATCTAAAGTATATATGAGTAAA
CTTGGTCTGACAGTTACCAATGCTTAATCAGTGAGGCACCTATCTCAGCGATCTGTCTATTTCGTTCATC
CATAGTTGCCTGACTCCCCGTCGTGTAGATAACTACGATACGGGAGGGCTTACCATCTGGCCCCAGTGCT
GCAATGATACCGCGAGACCCACGCTCACCGGCTCCAGATTTATCAGCAATAAACCAGCCAGCCGGAAGGG
CCGAGCGCAGAAGTGGTCCTGCAACTTTATCCGCCTCCATCCAGTCTATTAATTGTTGCCGGGAAGCTAG
AGTAAGTAGTTCGCCAGTTAATAGTTTGCGCAACGTTGTTGCCATTGCTACAGGCATCGTGGTGTCACGC
TCGTCGTTTGGTATGGCTTCATTCAGCTCCGGTTCCCAACGATCAAGGCGAGTTACATGATCCCCCATGT
TGTGCAAAAAAGCGGTTAGCTCCTTCGGTCCTCCGATCGTTGTCAGAAGTAAGTTGGCCGCAGTGTTATC
ACTCATGGTTATGGCAGCACTGCATAATTCTCTTACTGTCATGCCATCCGTAAGATGCTTTTCTGTGACT
GGTGAGTACTCAACCAAGTCATTCTGAGAATAGTGTATGCGGCGACCGAGTTGCTCTTGCCCGGCGTCAA
TACGGGATAATACCGCGCCACATAGCAGAACTTTAAAAGTGCTCATCATTGGAAAACGTTCTTCGGGGCG
AAAACTCTCAAGGATCTTACCGCTGTTGAGATCCAGTTCGATGTAACCCACTCGTGCACCCAACTGATCT
TCAGCATCTTTTACTTTCACCAGCGTTTCTGGGTGAGCAAAAACAGGAAGGCAAAATGCCGCAAAAAAGG
GAATAAGGGCGACACGGAAATGTTGAATACTCATACTCTTCCTTTTTCAATATTATTGAAGCATTTATCA
GGGTTATTGTCTCATGAGCGGATACATATTTGAATGTATTTAGAAAAATAAACAAATAGGGGTTCCGCGC
ACATTTCCCCGAAAAGTGCCACCTGACGTCGACGGATCGGGAGATCTCCCGATCCCCTATGGTGCACTCT
CAGTACAATCTGCTCTGATGCCGCATAGTTAAGCCAGTATCTGCTCCCTGCTTGTGTGTTGGAGGTCGCT
GAGTAGTGCGCGAGCAAAATTTAAGCTACAACAAGGCAAGGCTTGACCGACAATTGCATGAAGAATCTGC
TTAGGGTTAGGCGTTTTGCGCTGCTTCGCGATGTACGGGCCAGATATACGCGTTGACATTGATTATTGAC
TAGTTATTAATAGTAATCAATTACGGGGTCATTAGTTCATAGCCCATATATGGAGTTCCGCGTTACATAA
CTTACGGTAAATGGCCCGCCTGGCTGACCGCCCAACGACCCCCGCCCATTGACGTCAATAATGACGTATG
TTCCCATAGTAACGCCAATAGGGACTTTCCATTGACGTCAATGGGTGGAGTATTTACGGTAAACTGCCCA
CTTGGCAGTACATCAAGTGTATCATATGCCAAGTACGCCCCCTATTGACGTCAATGACGGTAAATGGCCC
GCCTGGCATTATGCCCAGTACATGACCTTATGGGACTTTCCTACTTGGCAGTACATCTACGTATTAGTCA
TCGCTATTACCATGGTGATGCGGTTTTGGCAGTACATCAATGGGCGTGGATAGCGGTTTGACTCACGGGG
ATTTCCAAGTCTCCACCCCATTGACGTCAATGGGAGTTTGTTTTGGCACCAAAATCAACGGGACTTTCCA
AAATGTCGTAACAACTCCGCCCCATTGACGCAAATGGGCGGTAGGCGTGTACGGTGGGAGGTCTATATAA
GCAGCGCGTTTTGCCTGTACTGGGTCTCTCTGGTTAGACCAGATCTGAGCCTGGGAGCTCTCTGGCTAAC
TAGGGAACCCACTGCTTAAGCCTCAATAAAGCTTGCCTTGAGTGCTTCAAGTAGTGTGTGCCCGTCTGTT
GTGTGACTCTGGTAACTAGAGATCCCTCAGACCCTTTTAGTCAGTGTGGAAAATCTCTAGCAGTGGCGCC
CGAACAGGGACTTGAAAGCGAAAGGGAAACCAGAGGAGCTCTCTCGACGCAGGACTCGGCTTGCTGAAGC
GCGCACGGCAAGAGGCGAGGGGCGGCGACTGGTGAGTACGCCAAAAATTTTGACTAGCGGAGGCTAGAAG
GAGAGAGATGGGTGCGAGAGCGTCAGTATTAAGCGGGGGAGAATTAGATCGCGATGGGAAAAAATTCGGT
TAAGGCCAGGGGGAAAGAAAAAATATAAATTAAAACATATAGTATGGGCAAGCAGGGAGCTAGAACGATT
CGCAGTTAATCCTGGCCTGTTAGAAACATCAGAAGGCTGTAGACAAATACTGGGACAGCTACAACCATCC
CTTCAGACAGGATCAGAAGAACTTAGATCATTATATAATACAGTAGCAACCCTCTATTGTGTGCATCAAA
GGATAGAGATAAAAGACACCAAGGAAGCTTTAGACAAGATAGAGGAAGAGCAAAACAAAAGTAAGACCAC
CGCACAGCAAGCGGCCGCTGATCTTCAGACCTGGAGGAGGAGATATGAGGGACAATTGGAGAAGTGAATT
ATATAAATATAAAGTAGTAAAAATTGAACCATTAGGAGTAGCACCCACCAAGGCAAAGAGAAGAGTGGTG
CAGAGAGAAAAAAGAGCAGTGGGAATAGGAGCTTTGTTCCTTGGGTTCTTGGGAGCAGCAGGAAGCACTA
TGGGCGCAGCGTCAATGACGCTGACGGTACAGGCCAGACAATTATTGTCTGGTATAGTGCAGCAGCAGAA
CAATTTGCTGAGGGCTATTGAGGCGCAACAGCATCTGTTGCAACTCACAGTCTGGGGCATCAAGCAGCTC
CAGGCAAGAATCCTGGCTGTGGAAAGATACCTAAAGGATCAACAGCTCCTGGGGATTTGGGGTTGCTCTG
GAAAACTCATTTGCACCACTGCTGTGCCTTGGAATGCTAGTTGGAGTAATAAATCTCTGGAACAGATTTG
GAATCACACGACCTGGATGGAGTGGGACAGAGAAATTAACAATTACACAAGCTTAATACACTCCTTAATT
GAAGAATCGCAAAACCAGCAAGAAAAGAATGAACAAGAATTATTGGAATTAGATAAATGGGCAAGTTTGT
GGAATTGGTTTAACATAACAAATTGGCTGTGGTATATAAAATTATTCATAATGATAGTAGGAGGCTTGGT
AGGTTTAAGAATAGTTTTTGCTGTACTTTCTATAGTGAATAGAGTTAGGCAGGGATATTCACCATTATCG
TTTCAGACCCACCTCCCAACCCCGAGGGGACCCGACAGGCCCGAAGGAATAGAAGAAGAAGGTGGAGAGA
GAGACAGAGACAGATCCATTCGATTAGTGAACGGATCGGCACTGCGTGCGCCAATTCTGCAGACAAATGG
CAGTATTCATCCACAATTTTAAAAGAAAAGGGGGGATTGGGGGGTACAGTGCAGGGGAAAGAATAGTAGA
CATAATAGCAACAGACATACAAACTAAAGAATTACAAAAACAAATTACAAAAATTCAAAATTTTCGGGTT
TATTACAGGGACAGCAGAGATCCAGTTTGGTTAATTAATAACTTCGTATAGCATACATTATACGAAGTTA
TTAAAAAAAAAGCACCGACTCGGTGCCACTTTTTCAAGTTGATAACGGACTAGCCTTATTTTAACTTGCT
ATTTCTAGCTCTAAAACCCGCCACAGCGCTGCCGCCTGGTGTTTCGTCCTTTCCACAAGATATATAAAGC
CAAGAAATCGAAATACTTTCAAGTTACGGTAAGCATATGATAGTCCATTTTAAAACATAATTTTAAAACT
GCAAACTACCCAAGAAATTATTACTTTCTACGTCACGTATTTTGTACTAATATCTTTGTGTTTACAGTCA
AATTAATTCCAATTATCTCTCTAACAGCCTTGTATCGTATATGCAAATATGAAGGAATCATGGGAAATAG
GCCCTCTTAATTAATTAACCCGTGTCGGCTCCAGATCTGGCCTCCGCGCCGGGTTTTGGCGCCTCCCGCG
GGCGCCCCCCTCCTCACGGCGAGCGCTGCCACGTCAGACGAAGGGCGCAGCGAGCGTCCTGATCCTTCCG
CCCGGACGCTCAGGACAGCGGCCCGCTGCTCATAAGACTCGGCCTTAGAACCCCAGTATCAGCAGAAGGA
CATTTTAGGACGGGACTTGGGTGACTCTAGGGCACTGGTTTTCTTTCCAGAGAGCGGAACAGGCGAGGAA
AAGTAGTCCCTTCTCGGCGATTCTGCGGAGGGATCTCCGTGGGGCGGTGAACGCCGATGATTATATAAGG
ACGCGCCGGGTGTGGCACAGCTAGTTCCGTCGCAGCCGGGATTTGGGTCGCGGTTCTTGTTTGTGGATCG
CTGTGATCGTCACTTGGTGAGTAGCGGGCTGCTGGGCTGGCCGGGGCTTTCGTGGCCGCCGGGCCGCTCG
GTGGGACGGAAGCGTGTGGAGAGACCGCCAAGGGCTGTAGTCTGGGTCCGCGAGCAAGGTTGCCCTGAAC
TGGGGGTTGGGGGGAGCGCAGCAAAATGGCGGCTGTTCCCGAGTCTTGAATGGAAGACGCTTGTGAGGCG
GGCTGTGAGGTCGTTGAAACAAGGTGGGGGGCATGGTGGGCGGCAAGAACCCAAGGTCTTGAGGCCTTCG
CTAATGCGGGAAAGCTCTTATTCGGGTGAGATGGGCTGGGGCACCATCTGGGGACCCTGACGTGAAGTTT
GTCACTGACTGGAGAACTCGGTTTGTCGTCTGTTGCGGGGGCGGCAGTTATGGCGGTGCCGTTGGGCAGT
GCACCCGTACCTTTGGGAGCGCGCGCCCTCGTCGTGTCGTGACGTCACCCGTTCTGTTGGCTTATAATGC
AGGGTGGGGCCACCTGCCGGTAGGTGTGCGGTAGGCTTTTCTCCGTCGCAGGACGCAGGGTTCGGGCCTA
GGGTAGGCTCTCCTGAATCGACAGGCGCCGGACCTCTGGTGAGGGGAGGGATAAGTGAGGCGTCAGTTTC
TTTGGTCGGTTTTATGTACCTATCTTCTTAAGTAGCTGAAGCTCCGGTTTTGAACTATGCGCTCGGGGTT
GGCGAGTGTGTTTTGTGAAGTTTTTTAGGCACCTTTTGAAATGTAATCATTTGGGTCAATATGTAATTTT
CAGTGTTAGACTAGTAAATTGTCCGCTAAATTCTGGCCGTTTTTGGCTTTTTTGTTAGACGAAGCTTGGG
CTGCAGGTCGACTCTAGAGCCACCATGGACTACAAAGACCATGACGGTGATTATAAAGATCATGACATCG
ATTACAAGGATGACGATGACAAGATGGCCCCCAAGAAGAAGAGGAAGGTGGGCCGCGGAATGGACAAGAA
GTACTCCATTGGGCTCGCCATCGGCACAAACAGCGTCGGCTGGGCCGTCATTACGGACGAGTACAAGGTG
CCGAGCAAAAAATTCAAAGTTCTGGGCAATACCGATCGCCACAGCATAAAGAAGAACCTCATTGGCGCCC
TCCTGTTCGACTCCGGGGAAACCGCCGAAGCCACGCGGCTCAAAAGAACAGCACGGCGCAGATATACCCG
CAGAAAGAATCGGATCTGCTACCTGCAGGAGATCTTTAGTAATGAGATGGCTAAGGTGGATGACTCTTTC
TTCCATAGGCTGGAGGAGTCCTTTTTGGTGGAGGAGGATAAAAAGCACGAGCGCCACCCAATCTTTGGCA
ATATCGTGGACGAGGTGGCGTACCATGAAAAGTACCCAACCATATATCATCTGAGGAAGAAGCTTGTAGA
CAGTACTGATAAGGCTGACTTGCGGTTGATCTATCTCGCGCTGGCGCATATGATCAAATTTCGGGGACAC
TTCCTCATCGAGGGGGACCTGAACCCAGACAACAGCGATGTCGACAAACTCTTTATCCAACTGGTTCAGA
CTTACAATCAGCTTTTCGAAGAGAACCCGATCAACGCATCCGGAGTTGACGCCAAAGCAATCCTGAGCGC
TAGGCTGTCCAAATCCCGGCGGCTCGAAAACCTCATCGCACAGCTCCCTGGGGAGAAGAAGAACGGCCTG
TTTGGTAATCTTATCGCCCTGTCACTCGGGCTGACCCCCAACTTTAAATCTAACTTCGACCTGGCCGAAG
ATGCCAAGCTTCAACTGAGCAAAGACACCTACGATGATGATCTCGACAATCTGCTGGCCCAGATCGGCGA
CCAGTACGCAGACCTTTTTTTGGCGGCAAAGAACCTGTCAGACGCCATTCTGCTGAGTGATATTCTGCGA
GTGAACACGGAGATCACCAAAGCTCCGCTGAGCGCTAGTATGATCAAGCGCTATGATGAGCACCACCAAG
ACTTGACTTTGCTGAAGGCCCTTGTCAGACAGCAACTGCCTGAGAAGTACAAGGAAATTTTCTTCGATCA
GTCTAAAAATGGCTACGCCGGATACATTGACGGCGGAGCAAGCCAGGAGGAATTTTACAAATTTATTAAG
CCCATCTTGGAAAAAATGGACGGCACCGAGGAGCTGCTGGTAAAGCTTAACAGAGAAGATCTGTTGCGCA
AACAGCGCACTTTCGACAATGGAAGCATCCCCCACCAGATTCACCTGGGCGAACTGCACGCTATCCTCAG
GCGGCAAGAGGATTTCTACCCCTTTTTGAAAGATAACAGGGAAAAGATTGAGAAAATCCTCACATTTCGG
ATACCCTACTATGTAGGCCCCCTCGCCCGGGGAAATTCCAGATTCGCGTGGATGACTCGCAAATCAGAAG
AGACCATCACTCCCTGGAACTTCGAGGAAGTCGTGGATAAGGGGGCCTCTGCCCAGTCCTTCATCGAAAG
GATGACTAACTTTGATAAAAATCTGCCTAACGAAAAGGTGCTTCCTAAACACTCTCTGCTGTACGAGTAC
TTCACAGTTTATAACGAGCTCACCAAGGTCAAATACGTCACAGAAGGGATGAGAAAGCCAGCATTCCTGT
CTGGAGAGCAGAAGAAAGCTATCGTGGACCTCCTCTTCAAGACGAACCGGAAAGTTACCGTGAAACAGCT
CAAAGAAGACTATTTCAAAAAGATTGAATGTTTCGACTCTGTTGAAATCAGCGGAGTGGAGGATCGCTTC
AACGCATCCCTGGGAACGTATCACGATCTCCTGAAAATCATTAAAGACAAGGACTTCCTGGACAATGAGG
AGAACGAGGACATTCTTGAGGACATTGTCCTCACCCTTACGTTGTTTGAAGATAGGGAGATGATTGAAGA
ACGCTTGAAAACTTACGCTCATCTCTTCGACGACAAAGTCATGAAACAGCTCAAGAGGCGCCGATATACA
GGATGGGGGCGGCTGTCAAGAAAACTGATCAATGGGATCCGAGACAAGCAGAGTGGAAAGACAATCCTGG
ATTTTCTTAAGTCCGATGGATTTGCCAACCGGAACTTCATGCAGTTGATCCATGATGACTCTCTCACCTT
TAAGGAGGACATCCAGAAAGCACAAGTTTCTGGCCAGGGGGACAGTCTTCACGAGCACATCGCTAATCTT
GCAGGTAGCCCAGCTATCAAAAAGGGAATACTGCAGACCGTTAAGGTCGTGGATGAACTCGTCAAAGTAA
TGGGAAGGCATAAGCCCGAGAATATCGTTATCGAGATGGCCCGAGAGAACCAAACTACCCAGAAGGGACA
GAAGAACAGTAGGGAAAGGATGAAGAGGATTGAAGAGGGTATAAAAGAACTGGGGTCCCAAATCCTTAAG
GAACACCCAGTTGAAAACACCCAGCTTCAGAATGAGAAGCTCTACCTGTACTACCTGCAGAACGGCAGGG
ACATGTACGTGGATCAGGAACTGGACATCAATCGGCTCTCCGACTACGACGTGGATGCCATCGTGCCCCA
GTCTTTTCTCAAAGATGATTCTATTGATAATAAAGTGTTGACAAGATCCGATAAAAATAGAGGGAAGAGT
GATAACGTCCCCTCAGAAGAAGTTGTCAAGAAAATGAAAAATTATTGGCGGCAGCTGCTGAACGCCAAAC
TGATCACACAACGGAAGTTCGATAATCTGACTAAGGCTGAACGAGGTGGCCTGTCTGAGTTGGATAAAGC
CGGCTTCATCAAAAGGCAGCTTGTTGAGACACGCCAGATCACCAAGCACGTGGCCCAAATTCTCGATTCA
CGCATGAACACCAAGTACGATGAAAATGACAAACTGATTCGAGAGGTGAAAGTTATTACTCTGAAGTCTA
AGCTGGTCTCAGATTTCAGAAAGGACTTTCAGTTTTATAAGGTGAGAGAGATCAACAATTACCACCATGC
GCATGATGCCTACCTGAATGCAGTGGTAGGCACTGCACTTATCAAAAAATATCCCAAGCTTGAATCTGAA
TTTGTTTACGGAGACTATAAAGTGTACGATGTTAGGAAAATGATCGCAAAGTCTGAGCAGGAAATAGGCA
AGGCCACCGCTAAGTACTTCTTTTACAGCAATATTATGAATTTTTTCAAGACCGAGATTACACTGGCCAA
TGGAGAGATTCGGAAGCGACCACTTATCGAAACAAACGGAGAAACAGGAGAAATCGTGTGGGACAAGGGT
AGGGATTTCGCGACAGTCCGGAAGGTCCTGTCCATGCCGCAGGTGAACATCGTTAAAAAGACCGAAGTAC
AGACCGGAGGCTTCTCCAAGGAAAGTATCCTCCCGAAAAGGAACAGCGACAAGCTGATCGCACGCAAAAA
AGATTGGGACCCCAAGAAATACGGCGGATTCGATTCTCCTACAGTCGCTTACAGTGTACTGGTTGTGGCC
AAAGTGGAGAAAGGGAAGTCTAAAAAACTCAAAAGCGTCAAGGAACTGCTGGGCATCACAATCATGGAGC
GATCAAGCTTCGAAAAAAACCCCATCGACTTTCTCGAGGCGAAAGGATATAAAGAGGTCAAAAAAGACCT
CATCATTAAGCTTCCCAAGTACTCTCTCTTTGAGCTTGAAAACGGCCGGAAACGAATGCTCGCTAGTGCG
GGCGAGCTGCAGAAAGGTAACGAGCTGGCACTGCCCTCTAAATACGTTAATTTCTTGTATCTGGCCAGCC
ACTATGAAAAGCTCAAAGGGTCTCCCGAAGATAATGAGCAGAAGCAGCTGTTCGTGGAACAACACAAACA
CTACCTTGATGAGATCATCGAGCAAATAAGCGAATTCTCCAAAAGAGTGATCCTCGCCGACGCTAACCTC
GATAAGGTGCTTTCTGCTTACAATAAGCACAGGGATAAGCCCATCAGGGAGCAGGCAGAAAACATTATCC
ACTTGTTTACTCTGACCAACTTGGGCGCGCCTGCAGCCTTCAAGTACTTCGACACCACCATAGACAGAAA
GCGGTACACCTCTACAAAGGAGGTCCTGGACGCCACACTGATTCATCAGTCAATTACGGGGCTCTATGAA
ACAAGAATCGACCTCTCTCAGCTCGGTGGAGACAGCAGGGCTGACCCCAAGAAGAAGAGGAAGGTGGCTA
GCGATGCTAAGTCACTGACTGCCTGGTCCCGGACACTGGTGACCTTCAAGGATGTGTTTGTGGACTTCAC
CAGGGAGGAGTGGAAGCTGCTGGACACTGCTCAGCAGATCCTGTACAGAAATGTGATGCTGGAGAACTAT
AAGAACCTGGTTTCCTTGGGTTATCAGCTTACTAAGCCAGATGTGATCCTCCGGTTGGAGAAGGGAGAAG
AGCCCTGGCTGGTGGAGAGAGAAATTCACCAAGAGACCCATCCTGATTCAGAGACTGCATTTGAAATCAA
ATCATCAGTTCCGAAAAAGAAACGCAAAGTTGCTAGCGAGGGCAGAGGAAGTCTTCTAACATGCGGTGAC
GTGGAGGAGAATCCCGGCCCTGGTACCGTGAGCAAGGGCGAGGAGCTGTTCACCGGGGTGGTGCCCATCC
TGGTCGAGCTGGACGGCGACGTAAACGGCCACAAGTTCAGCGTGTCCGGCGAGGGCGAGGGCGATGCCAC
CTACGGCAAGCTGACCCTGAAGTTCATCTGCACCACCGGCAAGCTGCCCGTGCCCTGGCCCACCCTCGTG
ACCACCCTGACCTACGGCGTGCAGTGCTTCAGCCGCTACCCCGACCACATGAAGCAGCACGACTTCTTCA
AGTCCGCCATGCCCGAAGGCTACGTCCAGGAGCGCACCATCTTCTTCAAGGACGACGGCAACTACAAGAC
CCGCGCCGAGGTGAAGTTCGAGGGCGACACCCTGGTGAACCGCATCGAGCTGAAGGGCATCGACTTCAAG
GAGGACGGCAACATCCTGGGGCACAAGCTGGAGTACAACTACAACAGCCACAACGTCTATATCATGGCCG
ACAAGCAGAAGAACGGCATCAAGGTGAACTTCAAGATCCGCCACAACATCGAGGACGGCAGCGTGCAGCT
CGCCGACCACTACCAGCAGAACACCCCCATCGGCGACGGCCCCGTGCTGCTGCCCGACAACCACTACCTG
AGCACCCAGTCCGCCCTGAGCAAAGACCCCAACGAGAAGCGCGATCACATGGTCCTGCTGGAGTTCGTGA
CCGCCGCCGGGATCACTCTCGGCATGGACGAGCTGTACAAGACCGGTTGATAATAGATAACTTCGTATAG
CATACATTATACGAAGTTATGAATTCGATATCAAGCTTATCGATAATCAACCTCTGGATTACAAAATTTG
TGAAAGATTGACTGGTATTCTTAACTATGTTGCTCCTTTTACGCTATGTGGATACGCTGCTTTAATGCCT
TTGTATCATGCTATTGCTTCCCGTATGGCTTTCATTTTCTCCTCCTTGTATAAATCCTGGTTGCTGTCTC
TTTATGAGGAGTTGTGGCCCGTTGTCAGGCAACGTGGCGTGGTGTGCACTGTGTTTGCTGACGCAACCCC
CACTGGTTGGGGCATTGCCACCACCTGTCAGCTCCTTTCCGGGACTTTCGCTTTCCCCCTCCCTATTGCC
ACGGCGGAACTCATCGCCGCCTGCCTTGCCCGCTGCTGGACAGGGGCTCGGCTGTTGGGCACTGACAATT
CCGTGGTGTTGTCGGGGAAATCATCGTCCTTTCCTTGGCTGCTCGCCTGTGTTGCCACCTGGATTCTGCG
CGGGACGTCCTTCTGCTACGTCCCTTCGGCCCTCAATCCAGCGGACCTTCCTTCCCGCGGCCTGCTGCCG
GCTCTGCGGCCTCTTCCGCGTCTTCGCCTTCGCCCTCAGACGAGTCGGATCTCCCTTTGGGCCGCCTCCC
CGCATCGATACCGTCGACCTCGAGACCTAGAAAAACATGGAGCAATCACAAGTAGCAATACAGCAGCTAC
CAATGCTGATTGTGCCTGGCTAGAAGCACAAGAGGAGGAGGAGGTGGGTTTTCCAGTCACACCTCAGGTA
CCTTTAAGACCAATGACTTACAAGGCAGCTGTAGATCTTAGCCACTTTTTAAAAGAAAAGGGGGGACTGG
AAGGGCTAATTCACTCCCAACGAAGACAAGATATCCTTGATCTGTGGATCTACCACACACAAGGCTACTT
CCCTGATTGGCAGAACTACACACCAGGGCCAGGGATCAGATATCCACTGACCTTTGGATGGTGCTACAAG
CTAGTACCAGTTGAGCAAGAGAAGGTAGAAGAAGCCAATGAAGGAGAGAACACCCGCTTGTTACACCCTG
TGAGCCTGCATGGGATGGATGACCCGGAGAGAGAAGTATTAGAGTGGAGGTTTGACAGCCGCCTAGCATT
TCATCACATGGCCCGAGAGCTGCATCCGGACTGTACTGGGTCTCTCTGGTTAGACCAGATCTGAGCCTGG
GAGCTCTCTGGCTAACTAGGGAACCCACTGCTTAAGCCTCAATAAAGCTTGCCTTGAGTGCTTCAAGTAG
TGTGTGCCCGTCTGTTGTGTGACTCTGGTAACTAGAGATCCCTCAGACCCTTTTAGTCAGTGTGGAAAAT
CTCTAGCAGGGCCCGTTTAAACCCGCTGATCAGCCTCGACTGTGCCTTCTAGTTGCCAGCCATCTGTTGT
TTGCCCCTCCCCCGTGCCTTCCTTGACCCTGGAAGGTGCCACTCCCACTGTCCTTTCCTAATAAAATGAG
GAAATTGCATCGCATTGTCTGAGTAGGTGTCATTCTATTCTGGGGGGTGGGGTGGGGCAGGACAGCAAGG
GGGAGGATTGGGAAGACAATAGCAGGCATGCTGGGGATGCGGTGGGCTCTATGGCTTCTGAGGCGGAAAG
AACCAGCTGGGGCTCTAGGGGGTATCCCC
[124 nt withheld, positions 14170-14293]
C
[91 nt withheld, positions 14295-14385]
A
[49 nt withheld, positions 14387-14435]
CCTTTGACGTTGGAGTCCACGTTCTTT
[37 nt withheld, positions 14463-14499]
ACCCTATCTCGGTCTATTCTTTTGATTTATAAGGGATTTTGCCGATTTCGGCCTATTGGTTAAAAAATGA
GCTGATTTAACAAAAATTTAACGCGAATTAATTCTGTGGAATGTGTGTCAGTTAGGGTGTGGAAAGTCCC
CAGGCTCCCCAGCAGGCAGAAGTATGCAAAGCATGCATCTCAATTAGTCAGCAACCAGGTGTGGAAAGTC
CCCAGGCTCCCCAGCAGGCAGAAGTATGCAAAGCATGCATCTCAATTAGTCAGCAACCATAGTCCCGCCC
CTAACTCCGCCCATCCCGCCCCTAACTCCGCCCAGTTCCGCCCATTCTCCGCCCCATGGCTGACTAATTT
TTTTTATTTATGCAGAGGCCGAGGCCGCCTCTGCCTCTGAGCTATTCCAGAAGTAGTGAGGAGGCTTTTT
TGGAGGCCTAGGCTTTTGCAAAAAGCTCCCGGGAGCTTGTATATCCATTTTCGGATCTGATCAGCAC
